>Addgene plasmid #42845 | TAL3382 | depositor partial sequence | sequence record 57965 | TAL3382 sequence 2328 bps
TCTAGAGCTAGCACCATGGACTACAAAGACCATGACGGTGATTATAAAGATCATGACATCGATTACAAGG
ATGACGATGACAAGATGGCCCCCAAGAAGAAGAGGAAGGTGGGCATTCACCGCGGGGTACCTATGGTGGA
CTTGAGGACACTCGGTTATTCGCAACAGCAACAGGAGAAAATCAAGCCTAAGGTCAGGAGCACCGTCGCG
CAACACCACGAGGCGCTTGTGGGGCATGGCTTCACTCATGCGCATATTGTCGCGCTTTCACAGCACCCTG
CGGCGCTTGGGACGGTGGCTGTCAAATACCAAGATATGATTGCGGCCCTGCCCGAAGCCACGCACGAGGC
AATTGTAGGGGTCGGTAAACAGTGGTCGGGAGCGCGAGCACTTGAGGCGCTGCTGACTGTGGCGGGTGAG
CTTAGGGGGCCTCCGCTCCAGCTCGACACCGGGCAGCTGCTGAAGATCGCGAAGAGAGGGGGAGTAACAG
CGGTAGAGGCAGTGCACGCCTGGCGCAATGCGCTCACCGGGGCCCCCTTGAACCTGACCCCAGACCAGGT
AGTCGCAATCGCGTCACATGACGGGGGAAAGCAAGCCCTGGAAACCGTGCAAAGGTTGTTGCCGGTCCTT
TGTCAAGACCACGGCCTTACACCGGAGCAAGTCGTGGCCATTGCAAATAATAACGGTGGCAAACAGGCTC
TTGAGACGGTTCAGAGACTTCTCCCAGTTCTCTGTCAAGCCCACGGGCTGACTCCCGATCAAGTTGTAGC
GATTGCGTCGCATGACGGAGGGAAACAAGCATTGGAGACTGTCCAACGGCTCCTTCCCGTGTTGTGTCAA
GCCCACGGTTTGACGCCTGCACAAGTGGTCGCCATCGCCTCGAATGGCGGCGGTAAGCAGGCGCTGGAAA
CAGTACAGCGCCTGCTGCCTGTACTGTGCCAGGATCATGGACTGACCCCAGACCAGGTAGTCGCAATCGC
GTCACATGACGGGGGAAAGCAAGCCCTGGAAACCGTGCAAAGGTTGTTGCCGGTCCTTTGTCAAGACCAC
GGCCTTACACCGGAGCAAGTCGTGGCCATTGCAAGCAACATCGGTGGCAAACAGGCTCTTGAGACGGTTC
AGAGACTTCTCCCAGTTCTCTGTCAAGCCCACGGGCTGACTCCCGATCAAGTTGTAGCGATTGCGAATAA
CAATGGAGGGAAACAAGCATTGGAGACTGTCCAACGGCTCCTTCCCGTGTTGTGTCAAGCCCACGGTTTG
ACGCCTGCACAAGTGGTCGCCATCGCCAGCCATGATGGCGGTAAGCAGGCGCTGGAAACAGTACAGCGCC
TGCTGCCTGTACTGTGCCAGGATCATGGACTGACCCCAGACCAGGTAGTCGCAATCGCGTCAAACGGAGG
GGGAAAGCAAGCCCTGGAAACCGTGCAAAGGTTGTTGCCGGTCCTTTGTCAAGACCACGGCCTTACACCG
GAGCAAGTCGTGGCCATTGCATCCCACGACGGTGGCAAACAGGCTCTTGAGACGGTTCAGAGACTTCTCC
CAGTTCTCTGTCAAGCCCACGGGCTGACTCCCGATCAAGTTGTAGCGATTGCGTCGCATGACGGAGGGAA
ACAAGCATTGGAGACTGTCCAACGGCTCCTTCCCGTGTTGTGTCAAGCCCACGGTTTGACGCCTGCACAA
GTGGTCGCCATCGCCAACAACAACGGCGGTAAGCAGGCGCTGGAAACAGTACAGCGCCTGCTGCCTGTAC
TGTGCCAGGATCATGGACTGACCCCAGACCAGGTAGTCGCAATCGCGTCACATGACGGGGGAAAGCAAGC
CCTGGAAACCGTGCAAAGGTTGTTGCCGGTCCTTTGTCAAGACCACGGCCTTACACCGGAGCAAGTCGTG
GCCATTGCATCCCACGACGGTGGCAAACAGGCTCTTGAGACGGTTCAGAGACTTCTCCCAGTTCTCTGTC
AAGCCCACGGGCTGACTCCCGATCAAGTTGTAGCGATTGCGTCGCATGACGGAGGGAAACAAGCATTGGA
GACTGTCCAACGGCTCCTTCCCGTGTTGTGTCAAGCCCACGGTCTGACACCCGAACAGGTGGTCGCCATT
GCTTCTAATGGGGGAGGACGGCCAGCCTTGGAGTCCATCGTAGCCCAATTGTCCAGGCCCGATCCCGCGT
TGGCTGCGTTAACGAATGACCATCTGGTGGCGTTGGCATGTCTTGGTGGACGACCCGCGCTCGATGCAGT
CAAAAAGGGTCTGCCTCATGCTCCCGCATTGATCAAAAGAACCAACCGGCGGATTCCCGAGAGAACTTCC
CATCGAGTCGCGGGATCC
