>Addgene plasmid #42845 | TAL3382 | addgene partial sequence | sequence record 60830 | JDS-TALEN-F 5'-TAGGGGTCGGTAAACAGTGG-3'
TGTGGCGGGTGAGCTTAGGGGGCCTCCGCTCCAGCTCGACACCGGGCAGCTGCTGAAGATCGCGAAGAGA
GGGGGAGTAACAGCGGTAGAGGCAGTGCACGCCTGGCGCAATGCGCTCACCGGGGCCCCCTTGAACCTGA
CCCCAGACCAGGTAGTCGCAATCGCGTCACATGACGGGGGAAAGCAAGCCCTGGAAACCGTGCAAAGGTT
GTTGCCGGTCCTTTGTCAAGACCACGGCCTTACACCGGAGCAAGTCGTGGCCATTGCAAATAATAACGGT
GGCAAACAGGCTCTTGAGACGGTTCAGAGACTTCTCCCAGTTCTCTGTCAAGCCCACGGGCTGACTCCCG
ATCAAGTTGTAGCGATTGCGTCGCATGACGGAGGGAAACAAGCATTGGAGACTGTCCAACGGCTCCTTCC
CGTGTTGTGTCAAGCCCACGGTTTGACGCCTGCACAAGTGGTCGCCATCGCCTCGAATGGCGGCGGTAAG
CAGGCGCTGGAAACAGTACAGCGCCTGCTGCCTGTACTGTGCCAGGATCATGGACTGACCCCAGACCAGG
TAGTCGCAATCGCGTCACATGACGGGGGAAAGCAAGCCCTGGAAACCGTGCAAAGGTTGTTGCCGGTCCT
TTGTCAAGACCACGGCCTTACACCGGAGCAAGTCGTGGCCATTGCAAGCAACATCGGTGGCAAACAGGCT
CTTGAGACGGTTCAGAGACTTCTCCCAGTTCTCTGTCAAGCCCACGGGCTGACTCCCGATCAAGTTGTAG
CGATTGCGAATAACAATGGAGGGAAA
