[The description below was written by a language model from this plasmid's Addgene catalogue record.]
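Description:
TAL3382 is a TALEN expression plasmid encoding the left-hand monomer of a nuclease pair designed against the zebrafish (D. rerio) gene tfe3b. It is built on the JDS78 backbone, a roughly 6.4 kb TALEN framework vector classed as a mammalian expression plasmid that also carries a T7 promoter. It is maintained in E. coli as a high-copy plasmid under ampicillin selection. The record does not include a feature table, so the origin of replication and the polyadenylation signal are not explicitly listed, although the use of a BGH reverse sequencing primer suggests a BGH terminator region downstream of the coding sequence.

The insert of about 1.6 kb is an engineered array of TAL effector repeats assembled to recognise a specific site in tfe3b. It was cloned by restriction enzyme methods that destroyed both junction sites. The backbone supplies the remaining parts of the fusion protein: a 3X Flag tag at the N terminus for detection and a wild-type FokI nuclease domain at the C terminus. Because FokI cleaves only as a dimer, this left monomer is meant to be used with a matching right-hand TALEN that binds the opposite strand nearby, so that the two FokI domains meet over the spacer and make a double-strand break. Error-prone repair of that break can then produce disruptive indels.

The CMV promoter drives expression in transfected cells. The T7 promoter allows in vitro transcription of mRNA, which fits the associated work on targeted gene disruption in somatic zebrafish cells. The insert name indicates the construct belongs to a set of TALENs made for the zebrafish community.
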