Addgene plasmid #42845: TAL3382
Depositing lab: Keith Joung. Depositing organization: Massachusetts General Hospital. Publication: Targeted gene disruption in somatic zebrafish cells using engineered TALENs. Sander JD, Cade L, Khayter C, Reyon D, Peterson RT, Joung JK, Yeh JR. Nat Biotechnol. 2011 Aug 5;29(8):697-8. doi: 10.1038/nbt.1934. PubMed 21822241.
Backbone
  Vector backbone: JDS78
  Backbone manufacturer: Addgene plasmid #32290
  Backbone size w/o insert (bp): 6447
  Vector type: Mammalian Expression ; T7
Growth in bacteria
  Bacterial resistance: Ampicillin, 100 μg/mL
  Growth temperature: 37°C
  Growth strain: XL1 Blue
  Copy number: High Copy
Gene/Insert
  Gene/Insert name: ZebrafishCommunity-tfe3b-left (alt name: tfe3b)
  Species: D. rerio (zebrafish)
  Insert size (bp): 1640
  Entrez Gene: tfe3b (a.k.a. si:dkey-13a21.9, zK13A21.9)
  Promoter: CMV
  Tag / fusion protein: 3X Flag (N terminal on backbone); WT FOKI (C terminal on backbone)
  Cloning method: Restriction Enzyme; 5′ cloning site N/A (destroyed during cloning); 3′ cloning site N/A (destroyed during cloning)
  Sequencing primers: 5′ CMV-F; 3′ BGH-rev
Terms and licenses: Academic/Nonprofit Terms; Industry Terms: Not Available to Industry
Depositor comments: Target binding site: TCGCTCAGCTCCGCCCT It is strongly recommended that users perform a diagnostic digest to verify this plasmid prior to use. For example, a double digest of the plasmid with BamHI and KpnI should result in two bands at 2.3kb and 5.8kb.
How to cite: TAL3382 was a gift from Keith Joung (Addgene plasmid # 42845 ; http://n2t.net/addgene:42845 ; RRID:Addgene_42845)
